Addgene plasmid #208782: pLVX-opto-mCasp8
Purpose: Inducibly expresses mouse caspase8 fused to light-activatable Cry2
Depositing lab: Petr Broz. Depositing organization: Universite de Lausanne (UNIL). Publication: Optogenetic activators of apoptosis, necroptosis, and pyroptosis. Shkarina K, Hasel de Carvalho E, Santos JC, Ramos S, Leptin M, Broz P. J Cell Biol. 2022 Jun 6;221(6). pii: 213145. doi: 10.1083/jcb.202109038. Epub 2022 Apr 14. PubMed 35420640.
Backbone
  Vector backbone: pLVX
  Vector type: Mammalian Expression, Lentiviral
  Selectable markers: Puromycin
Growth in bacteria
  Bacterial resistance: Ampicillin, 100 μg/mL
  Growth temperature: 30°C
  Growth strain: NEB Stable
  Copy number: High Copy
Gene/Insert
  Gene/Insert name: mCherry mCaspase8 Cry2
  Species: M. musculus (mouse)
  Entrez Gene: Casp8 (a.k.a. CASP-8, FLICE, MACH, Mch5)
  Tag / fusion protein: mCherry (N terminal on insert); Cry2 (C terminal on insert)
  Cloning method: Ligation Independent Cloning
  Sequencing primers: 5′ TTGGTCACCTTCAGCTTGG
Terms and licenses: Academic/Nonprofit Terms; Industry Terms: Not Available to Industry
How to cite: pLVX-opto-mCasp8 was a gift from Petr Broz (Addgene plasmid # 208782 ; http://n2t.net/addgene:208782 ; RRID:Addgene_208782)
