[The description below was written by a language model from this plasmid's Addgene catalogue record and pLannotate feature annotations shown in this document.]
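Description:
pLVX-opto-mCasp8 is an HIV-1-based lentiviral vector on the pLVX backbone for doxycycline-inducible expression of a light-activatable mouse caspase-8 in mammalian cells. In bacteria it is maintained through a high-copy ColE1/pUC-type origin and ampicillin resistance (AmpR). The viral portion carries two LTRs, the Ψ packaging signal with an adjoining gag fragment, the RRE for Rev-dependent export of the genomic RNA, a cPPT/CTS and a WPRE. These elements allow the region between the LTRs to be packaged into particles and integrated into target cells.

The vector is an all-in-one Tet-On system with two divergently oriented units. In the same orientation as the viral genome, a human PGK promoter drives the Tet-On 3G transactivator, followed by an SV40 promoter driving puromycin N-acetyltransferase for selection of transduced cells. In the opposite orientation, the TRE3GS promoter controls the payload and is terminated by an SV40 poly(A) signal, so the fusion is transcribed only when doxycycline allows Tet-On 3G to bind.

The annotated reading frame runs mCherry, then the CRY2 photolyase homology region from Arabidopsis, then a fragment of mouse Casp8. This order differs from the catalogue entry, which lists Cry2 as a C-terminal tag. The Casp8 segment is annotated as a partial match, so the fusion appears to carry only part of the protein, although the record does not define which domains are retained. Cry2 is a blue-light-responsive module, and the stated purpose is light-controlled activation of caspase-8, with mCherry marking expressing cells. The associated publication describes optogenetic activators of apoptosis, necroptosis and pyroptosis, so the construct serves to trigger caspase-8-dependent cell death on demand.
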