Features (pLannotate 1.2.2; 27 found; start..end, strand, type, name):
      1..589     +  rep_origin     ori: high-copy-number ColE1/pMB1/pBR322/pUC origin of replication
    772..864     +  CDS            lacI (fragment): lac repressor; lacI; The lac repressor binds to the lac operator to inhibit transcription in E. coli. This inhibition can be relieved by adding lactose or isopropyl-β-D-thiogalactopyranoside (IPTG).
    877..898     +  protein_bind   CAP binding site: CAP binding activates transcription in the presence of cAMP. E. coli catabolite activator protein
    913..943     +  promoter       lac promoter: promoter for the E. coli lac operon
    947..969     +  protein_bind   lac operator (fragment): The lac repressor binds to the lac operator to inhibit transcription in E. coli. This inhibition can be relieved by adding lactose or isopropyl-β-D-thiogalactopyranoside (IPTG). lac repressor encoded by lacI
   1119..1376    -  LTR            5' LTR (truncated): truncated 5' long terminal repeat (LTR) from HIV-1
   1424..1942    -  CDS            nef (fragment): NEF_HV1BR - Experimental evidence at protein level: Swiss-Prot protein existence level 1. Extracellular Nef protein targets CD4(+) T-lymphocytes for apoptosis by interacting with CXCR4 surface receptors (PubMed:14990729). From Human immunodeficiency virus type 1 group M subtype B (isolate BRU/LAI) (HIV-1).
   1959..2547    -  misc_feature   WPRE: woodchuck hepatitis virus posttranscriptional regulatory element
   2561..3160    -  CDS            PuroR: puromycin N-acetyltransferase; pac from Streptomyces alboniger; confers resistance to puromycin
   3169..3498    -  promoter       SV40 promoter: SV40 enhancer and early promoter
   3509..4255    -  CDS            Tet-On® 3G: modified rtTA protein that binds tightly to promoters containing the tet operator in the presence of doxycycline
   4274..4784    -  promoter       hPGK promoter: human phosphoglycerate kinase 1 promoter
   4801..5168    +  promoter       TRE3GS promoter: 3rd-generation Tet-responsive promoter that can be activated by binding of Tet-On® 3G, modified to eliminate binding sites for endogenous mammalian transcription factors
   5174..5881    +  CDS            mCherry: mCherry is a basic (constitutively fluorescent) red fluorescent protein published in 2004, derived from Discosoma sp.. It is reported to be a very rapidly-maturing monomer with low acid sensitivity.
   5897..7390    +  CDS            CRY2PHR: N-terminal photolyase homology region of Arabidopsis thaliana cryptochrome 2 binds to CIB1 upon exposure to blue light (Kennedy et al., 2010)
   7427..8326    +  CDS            Casp8 (fragment): CASP8_MOUSE - Experimental evidence at protein level: Swiss-Prot protein existence level 1. Thiol protease that plays a key role in programmed cell death by acting as a molecular switch for apoptosis, necroptosis and pyroptosis, and is required to prevent tissue damage during embryonic development and adulthood (PubMed:18455983, PubMed:30361383, PubMed:30381458, PubMed:31511692, PubMed:31748744). Initiator protease that induces extrinsic apoptosis by mediating cleavage and activation of effector caspases responsible for the TNFRSF6/FAS mediated and TNFRSF1A induced cell death (PubMed:9654089,
   8535..8669    -  polyA_signal   SV40 poly(A) signal: SV40 polyadenylation signal
   8713..8828    -  misc_feature   cPPT/CTS: central polypurine tract and central termination sequence of HIV-1 (lacking the first T)
   8843..8943    -  CDS            Rev (fragment): human immunodeficiency virus 1 (HIV-1) Rev protein; rev; enhances nuclear export of unspliced and incompletely spliced viral mRNAs
   9320..9553    -  misc_feature   RRE: The Rev response element (RRE) of HIV-1 allows for Rev-dependent mRNA export from the nucleus to the cytoplasm.
   9728..10066   -  CDS            HIV-1 gag (fragment): gag protein from human immunodeficiency virus 1; gag
  10050..10175   -  misc_feature   HIV-1 Ψ: packaging signal of human immunodeficiency virus type 1
  10222..10479   -  LTR            5' LTR (truncated): truncated 5' long terminal repeat (LTR) from HIV-1
  10527..10856   -  CDS            nef (fragment): NEF_HV1BR - Experimental evidence at protein level: Swiss-Prot protein existence level 1. Extracellular Nef protein targets CD4(+) T-lymphocytes for apoptosis by interacting with CXCR4 surface receptors (PubMed:14990729). From Human immunodeficiency virus type 1 group M subtype B (isolate BRU/LAI) (HIV-1).
  11023..11157   -  polyA_signal   SV40 poly(A) signal: SV40 polyadenylation signal
  11205..11309   +  promoter       AmpR promoter: bla
  11310..12170   +  CDS            AmpR: β-lactamase; bla; confers resistance to ampicillin, carbenicillin, and related antibiotics
>Addgene plasmid #208782 | pLVX-opto-mCasp8 | addgene full sequence | sequence record 412232 | Addgene NGS Result
TTGAGATCCTTTTTTTCTGCGCGTAATCTGCTGCTTGCAAACAAAAAAACCACCGCTACCAGCGGTGGTT
TGTTTGCCGGATCAAGAGCTACCAACTCTTTTTCCGAAGGTAACTGGCTTCAGCAGAGCGCAGATACCAA
ATACTGTTCTTCTAGTGTAGCCGTAGTTAGGCCACCACTTCAAGAACTCTGTAGCACCGCCTACATACCT
CGCTCTGCTAATCCTGTTACCAGTGGCTGCTGCCAGTGGCGATAAGTCGTGTCTTACCGGGTTGGACTCA
AGACGATAGTTACCGGATAAGGCGCAGCGGTCGGGCTGAACGGGGGGTTCGTGCACACAGCCCAGCTTGG
AGCGAACGACCTACACCGAACTGAGATACCTACAGCGTGAGCTATGAGAAAGCGCCACGCTTCCCGAAGG
GAGAAAGGCGGACAGGTATCCGGTAAGCGGCAGGGTCGGAACAGGAGAGCGCACGAGGGAGCTTCCAGGG
GGAAACGCCTGGTATCTTTATAGTCCTGTCGGGTTTCGCCACCTCTGACTTGAGCGTCGATTTTTGTGAT
GCTCGTCAGGGGGGCGGAGCCTATGGAAAAACGCCAGCAACGCGGCCTTTTTACGGTTCCTGGCCTTTTG
CTGGCCTTTTGCTCACATGTTCTTTCCTGCGTTATCCCCTGATTCTGTGGATAACCGTATTACCGCCTTT
GAGTGAGCTGATACCGCTCGCCGCAGCCGAACGACCGAGCGCAGCGAGTCAGTGAGCGAGGAAGCGGAAG
AGCGCCCAATACGCAAACCGCCTCTCCCCGCGCGTTGGCCGATTCATTAATGCAGCTGGCACGACAGGTT
TCCCGACTGGAAAGCGGGCAGTGAGCGCAACGCAATTAATGTGAGTTAGCTCACTCATTAGGCACCCCAG
GCTTTACACTTTATGCTTCCGGCTCGTATGTTGTGTGGAATTGTGAGCGGATAACAATTTCACACAGGAA
ACAGCTATGACCATGATTACGCCAAGCTCTAGCTAGAGGTCGACGGTAAACGCTAGCAATGTCAAGGCCT
CTCACTCTCTGATATTCATTTCTTTGCAAGTTATAAATACTGAATAATAAGATGACATGAACTACTACTG
CTAGAGATTTTCCACACTGACTAAAAGGGTCTGAGGGATCTCTAGTTACCAGAGTCACACAACAGACGGG
CACACACTACTTGAAGCACTCAAGGCAAGCTTTATTGAGGCTTAAGCAGTGGGTTCCCTAGTTAGCCAGA
GAGCTCCCAGGCTCAGATCTGGTCTAACCAGAGAGACCCAGTACAGGCAAAAAGCAGCTGCTTATATGCA
GGATCTGAGGGCTCGCCACTCCCCAGTCCCGCCCAGGCCACGCCTCCCTGGAAAGTCCCCAGCGGAAAGT
CCCTTGTAGCAAGCTCGATATCAGCAGTTCTTGAAGTACTCCGGATGCAGCTCTCGGGCCACGTGATGAA
ATGCTAGGCGGCTGTCAAACCTCCACTCTAACACTTCTCTCTCCGGGTCATCCATCCCATGCAGGCTCAC
AGGGTGTAACAAGCTGGTGTTCTCTCCTTTATTGGCCTCTTCTACCTTATCTGGCTCAACTGGTACTAGC
TTGTAGCACCATCCAAAGGTCAGTGGATATCTGACCCCTGGCCCTGGTGTGTAGTTCTGCTAATCAGGGA
AGTAGCCTTGTGTGTGGTAGATCCACAGATCAAGGATATCTTGTCTTCGTTGGGAGTGAATTAGCCCTTC
CAGTCCCCTCTTTTCTTTTAAAAAGTGGCTAAGATCTACAGCTGCCTTGTAAGTCATTGGTCTTAAAGGT
ACCTGAGGTGTGACTGGAAAACCCACCTCCTCCTCCTCTTGTGCTTCTAGCCAGGCACAATCAGCATTGG
TAGCTGCTGTATTGCTACTTGTGATTGCTCCATGTTTTTCTAGGTCTCGACTGCAGAATTAATTCCAGGC
GGGGAGGCGGCCCAAAGGGAGATCCGACTCGTCTGAGGGCGAAGGCGAAGACGCGGAAGAGGCCGCAGAG
CCGGCAGCAGGCCGCGGGAAGGAAGGTCCGCTGGATTGAGGGCCGAAGGGACGTAGCAGAAGGACGTCCC
GCGCAGAATCCAGGTGGCAACACAGGCGAGCAGCCATGGAAAGGACGTCAGCTTCCCCGACAACACCACG
GAATTGTCAGTGCCCAACAGCCGAGCCCCTGTCCAGCAGCGGGCAAGGCAGGCGGCGATGAGTTCCGCCG
TGGCAATAGGGAGGGGGAAAGCGAAAGTCCCGGAAAGGAGCTGACAGGTGGTGGCAATGCCCCAACCAGT
GGGGGTTGCGTCAGCAAACACAGTGCACACCACGCCACGTTGCCTGACAACGGGCCACAACTCCTCATAA
AGAGACAGCAACCAGGATTTATACAAGGAGGAGAAAATGAAAGCCATACGGGAAGCAATAGCATGATACA
AAGGCATTAAAGCAGCGTATCCACATAGCGTAAAAGGAGCAACATAGTTAAGAATACCAGTCAATCTTTC
ACAAATTTTGTAATCCAGAGGTTGATTGTTCCAGACGCGTTCAGGCACCGGGCTTGCGGGTCATGCACCA
GGTGCGCGGTCCTTCGGGCACCTCGACGTCGGCGGTGACGGTGAAGCCGAGCCGCTCGTAGAAGGGGAGG
TTGCGGGGCGCGGAGGTCTCCAGGAAGGCGGGCACCCCGGCGCGCTCGGCCGCCTCCACTCCGGGGAGCA
CGACGGCGCTGCCCAGACCCTTGCCCTGGTGGTCGGGCGAGACGCCGACGGTGGCCAGGAACCACGCGGG
CTCCTTGGGCCGGTGCGGCGCCAGGAGGCCTTCCATCTGTTGCTGCGCGGCCAGCCGGGAACCGCTCAAC
TCGGCCATGCGCGGGCCGATCTCGGCGAACACCGCCCCCGCTTCGACGCTCTCCGGCGTGGTCCAGACCG
CCACCGCGGCGCCGTCGTCCGCGACCCACACCTTGCCGATGTCGAGCCCGACGCGCGTGAGGAAGAGTTC
TTGCAGCTCGGTGACCCGCTCGATGTGGCGGTCCGGGTCGACGGTGTGGCGCGTGGCGGGGTAGTCGGCG
AACGCGGCGGCGAGGGTGCGTACGGCCCGGGGGACGTCGTCGCGGGTGGCGAGGCGCACCGTGGGCTTGT
ACTCGGTCATGGTCGCGTTTTGCAAAAGCCTAGGCCTCCAAAAAAGCCTCCTCACTACTTCTGGAATAGC
TCAGAGGCCGAGGCGGCCTCGGCCTCTGCATAAATAAAAAAAATTAGTCAGCCATGGGGCGGAGAATGGG
CGGAACTGGGCGGAGTTAGGGGCGGGATGGGCGGAGTTAGGGGCGGGACTATGGTTGCTGACTAATTGAG
ATGCATGCTTTGCATACTTCTGCCTGCTGGGGAGCCTGGGGACTTTCCACACCTGGTTGCTGACTAATTG
AGATGCATGCTTTGCATACTTCTGCCTGCTGGGGAGCCTGGGGACTTTCCACACCCTAACTGACACACAT
TCGCGCGTTTACCCGGGGAGCATGTCAAGGTCAAAATCGTCAAGAGCGTCAGCAGGCAGCATATCAAGGT
CAAAGTCGTCAAGGGCATCGGCTGGGAGCATGTCTAAGTCAAAATCGTCAAGGGCGTCGGTCGGCCCGCC
GCTTTCGCACTTTAGCTGTTTCTCCAGGCCACATATGATTAGTTCCAGGCCGAAAAGGAAGGCAGGTTCG
GCTCCCTGCCGGTCGAACAGCTCAATTGCTTGTTTCAGAAGTGGGGGCATAGAATCGGTGGTAGGTGTCT
CTCTTTCCTCTTTTGCTACTTGATGCTCCTGTTCCTCCAATACGCAGCCCAGTGTAAAGTGGCCCACGGC
GGACAGAGCGTACAGTGCGTTCTCCAGGGAGAAGCCTTGCTGACACAGGAACGCGAGCTGATTTTCCAGG
GTTTCGTACTGTTTCTCTGTTGGGCGGGTGCCGAGATGCACTTTAGCCCCGTCGCGATGTGAGAGGAGAG
CACAGCGGTATGACTTGGCGTTGTTCCGCAGAAAGTCTTGCCATGACTCGCCTTCCAGGGGGCAGGAGTG
GGTATGATGCCTGTCCAGCATCTCGATTGGCAGGGCATCGAGCAGGGCCCGCTTGTTCTTCACGTGCCAG
TACAGGGTAGGCTGCTCAACTCCCAGCTTTTGAGCGAGTTTCCTTGTCGTCAGGCCTTCGATACCGACTC
CATTGAGTAATTCCAGAGCAGAGTTTATGACTTTGCTCTTGTCCAGTCTAGACATGGTAATTCGATGATC
CCCCTGGGGAGAGAGGTCGGTGATTCGGTCAACGAGGGAGCCGACTGCCGACGTGCGCTCCGGAGGCTTG
CAGAATGCGGAACACCGCGCGGGCAGGAACAGGGCCCACACTACCGCCCCACACCCCGCCTCCCGCACCG
CCCCTTCCCGGCCGCTGCTCTCGGCGCGCCCTGCTGAGCAGCCGCTATTGGCCACAGCCCATCGCGGTCG
GCGCGCTGCCATTGCTCCCTGGCGCTGTCCGTCTGCGAGGGTACTAGTGAGACGTGCGGCTTCCGTTTGT
CACGTCCGGCACGCCGCGAACCGCAAGGAACCTTCCCGACTTAGGGGCGGAGCAGGAAGCGTCGCCGGGG
GGCCCACAAGGGTAGCGGCGAAGATCCGGGTGACGCTGCGAACGGACGTGAAGAATGTGCGAGACCCAGG
GTCGGCGCCGCTGCGTTTCCCGGAACCACGCCCAGAGCAGCCGCGTCCCTGCGCAAACCCAGGGCTGCCT
TGGAAAAGGCGCAACCCCAACCCCGTGGAATTATCACCTCGAGTTTACTCCCTATCAGTGATAGAGAACG
TATGAAGAGTTTACTCCCTATCAGTGATAGAGAACGTATGCAGACTTTACTCCCTATCAGTGATAGAGAA
CGTATAAGGAGTTTACTCCCTATCAGTGATAGAGAACGTATGACCAGTTTACTCCCTATCAGTGATAGAG
AACGTATCTACAGTTTACTCCCTATCAGTGATAGAGAACGTATATCCAGTTTACTCCCTATCAGTGATAG
AGAACGTATAAGCTTTGCTTATGTAAACCAGGGCGCCTATAAAAGAGTGCTGATTTTTTGAGTAAACTTC
AATTCCACAACACTTTTGTCTTATACCAACTTTCCGTACCACTTCCTACCCTCGTAAAGAATTATGGTGA
GCAAGGGCGAGGAGGATAACATGGCCATCATCAAGGAGTTCATGCGCTTCAAGGTGCACATGGAGGGCTC
CGTGAACGGCCACGAGTTCGAGATCGAGGGCGAGGGCGAGGGCCGCCCCTACGAGGGCACCCAGACCGCC
AAGCTGAAGGTGACCAAGGGTGGCCCCCTGCCCTTCGCCTGGGACATCCTGTCCCCTCAGTTCATGTACG
GCTCCAAGGCCTACGTGAAGCACCCCGCCGACATCCCCGACTACTTGAAGCTGTCCTTCCCCGAGGGCTT
CAAGTGGGAGCGCGTGATGAACTTCGAGGACGGCGGCGTGGTGACCGTGACCCAGGACTCCTCCCTGCAG
GACGGCGAGTTCATCTACAAGGTGAAGCTGCGCGGCACCAACTTCCCCTCCGACGGCCCCGTAATGCAGA
AGAAGACCATGGGCTGGGAGGCCTCCTCCGAGCGGATGTACCCCGAGGACGGCGCCCTGAAGGGCGAGAT
CAAGCAGAGGCTGAAGCTGAAGGACGGCGGCCACTACGACGCTGAGGTCAAGACCACCTACAAGGCCAAG
AAGCCCGTGCAGCTGCCCGGCGCCTACAACGTCAACATCAAGTTGGACATCACCTCCCACAACGAGGACT
ACACCATCGTGGAACAGTACGAACGCGCCGAGGGCCGCCACTCCACCGGCGGCATGGACGAGCTGTACAA
GGGAGGAGGAGGAATGATGAAGATGGACAAAAAGACTATAGTTTGGTTTAGAAGAGACCTAAGGATTGAG
GATAATCCTGCATTAGCAGCAGCTGCTCACGAAGGATCTGTTTTTCCTGTCTTCATTTGGTGTCCTGAAG
AAGAAGGACAGTTTTATCCTGGAAGAGCTTCAAGATGGTGGATGAAACAATCACTTGCTCACTTATCTCA
ATCCTTGAAGGCTCTTGGATCTGACCTCACTTTAATCAAAACCCACAACACGATTTCAGCGATCTTGGAT
TGTATCCGCGTTACCGGTGCTACAAAAGTCGTCTTTAACCACCTCTATGATCCTGTTTCGTTAGTTCGGG
ACCATACCGTAAAGGAGAAGCTGGTGGAACGTGGGATCTCTGTGCAAAGCTACAATGGAGATCTATTGTA
TGAACCGTGGGAGATATACTGCGAAAAGGGCAAACCTTTTACGAGTTTCAATTCTTACTGGAAGAAATGC
TTAGATATGTCGATTGAATCCGTTATGCTTCCTCCTCCTTGGCGGTTGATGCCAATAACTGCAGCGGCTG
AAGCGATTTGGGCGTGTTCGATTGAAGAACTAGGGCTGGAGAATGAGGCCGAGAAACCGAGCAATGCGTT
GTTAACTAGAGCTTGGTCTCCAGGATGGAGCAATGCTGATAAGTTACTAAATGAGTTCATCGAGAAGCAG
TTGATAGATTATGCAAAGAACAGCAAGAAAGTTGTTGGGAATTCTACTTCACTACTTTCTCCGTATCTCC
ATTTCGGGGAAATAAGCGTCAGACACGTTTTCCAGTGTGCCCGGATGAAACAAATTATATGGGCAAGAGA
TAAGAACAGTGAAGGAGAAGAAAGTGCAGATCTTTTTCTTAGGGGAATCGGTTTAAGAGAGTATTCTCGG
TATATATGTTTCAACTTCCCGTTTACTCACGAGCAATCGTTGTTGAGTCATCTTCGGTTTTTCCCTTGGG
ATGCTGATGTTGATAAGTTCAAGGCCTGGAGACAAGGCAGGACCGGTTATCCGTTGGTGGATGCCGGAAT
GAGAGAGCTTTGGGCTACCGGATGGATGCATAACAGAATAAGAGTGATTGTTTCAAGCTTTGCTGTGAAG
TTTCTTCTCCTTCCATGGAAATGGGGAATGAAGTATTTCTGGGATACACTTTTGGATGCTGATTTGGAAT
GTGACATCCTTGGCTGGCAGTATATCTCTGGGAGTATCCCCGATGGCCACGAGCTTGATCGCTTGGACAA
TCCCGCGTTACAAGGCGCCAAATATGACCCAGAAGGTGAGTACATAAGGCAATGGCTTCCCGAGCTTGCG
AGATTGCCAACTGAATGGATCCATCATCCATGGGACGCTCCTTTAACCGTACTCAAAGCTTCTGGTGTGG
AACTCGGAACAAACTATGCGAAACCCATTGTAGACATCGACACAGCTCGTGAGCTACTAGCTAAAGCTAT
TTCAAGAACCCGTGGAGCACAGATCATGATCGGAGCAGCAGCCCGGGATCCACCGGTCGCCACCGGAGGA
GGAGGATCAAGCACAGAGAGAAGAATGAGCCTTGAAGGAAGGGAAGAGTTGCCACCTTCAGTTTTGGATG
AGATGAGCCTCAAAATGGCGGAACTGTGTGACTCGCCAAGAGAACAAGACAGTGAGTCACGGACTTCAGA
CAAAGTTTACCAAATGAAGAACAAACCTCGGGGATACTGTCTGATCATCAACAATCATGATTTCAGCAAG
GCCCGGGAAGACATAACCCAACTCCGAAAAATGAAGGACAGAAAAGGAACAGACTGTGATAAAGAGGCTC
TGAGTAAGACCTTTAAGGAGCTTCATTTTGAGATAGTATCTTACGACGACTGCACTGCAAATGAAATCCA
CGAGATTCTAGAAGGCTACCAAAGCGCAGACCACAAGAACAAAGACTGCTTCATCTGCTGTATCCTATCC
CACGGTGACAAGGGTGTCGTCTATGGAACGGATGGGAAGGAGGCCTCCATCTATGACCTGACATCTTACT
TCACTGGTTCAAAGTGCCCTTCCCTGTCTGGGAAACCCAAGATCTTTTTCATTCAGGCTTGCCAAGGAAG
TAACTTCCAGAAAGGAGTGCCTGATGAGGCAGGCTTCGAGCAACAGAACCACACTTTAGAAGTGGATTCA
TCATCTCACAAGAACTATATTCCGGATGAGGCAGACTTTCTGCTGGGAATGGCTACGGTGAAGAACTGCG
TTTCCTACCGAGATCCTGTGAATGGAACCTGGTATATTCAGTCACTTTGCCAGAGCCTGAGGGAAAGATG
TCCTCAAGGAGATGACATTCTTAGCATCCTGACTGGCGTGAACTATGACGTGAGCAATAAAGACGACAGG
AGGAACAAGGGAAAGCAGATGCCACAGCCCACCTTCACACTACGGAAGAAGCTCTTCTTCCCTCCCTAAA
ATTCCCGTATACACCGGTGCCGGCGGATCCAGACCACCTCCCCTGCGAGCTAAGCTGGACAGCCAATGAC
GGGTAAGAGAGTGACATTTTTCACTAACCTAAGACAGGAGGGCCGTCAGAGCTACTGCCTAATCCAAAGA
CGGGTAAAAGTGATAAAAATGTATCACTCCAACCTAAGACAGGCGCAGCTTCCGAGGGATTTGAGATCCA
GACATGATAAGATACATTGATGAGTTTGGACAAACCAAAACTAGAATGCAGTGAAAAAAATGCCTTATTT
GTGAAATTTGTGATGCTATTGCCTTATTTGTAACCATTATAAGCTGCAATAAACAAGTTAAGTCGATAAA
CTGGATCTCTGCTGTCCCTGTAATAAACCCGAAAATTTTGAATTTTTGTAATTTGTTTTTGTAATTCTTT
AGTTTGTATGTCTGTTGCTATTATGTCTACTATTCTTTCCCCTGCACTGTACCCCCCAATCCCCCCTTTT
CTTTTAAAGGCGATACCGTCGAGATCCGTTCACTAATCGAATGGATCTGTCTCTGTCTCTCTCTCCACCT
TCTTCTTCTATTCCTTCGGGCCTGTCGGGTCCCCTCGGGGTTGGGAGGTGGGTCTGAAACGATAATGGTG
AATATCCCTGCCTAACTCTATTCACTATAGAAAGTACAGCAAAAACTATTCTTAAACCTACCAAGCCTCC
TACTATCATTATGAATAATTTTATATACCACAGCCAATTTGTTATGTTAAACCAATTCCACAAACTTGCC
CATTTATCTAATTCCAATAATTCTTGTTCATTCTTTTCTTGCTGGTTTTGCGATTCTTCAATTAAGGAGT
GTATTAAGCTTGTGTAATTGTTAATTTCTCTGTCCCACTCCATCCAGGTCGTGTGATTCCAAATCTGTTC
CAGAGATTTATTACTCCAACTAGCATTCCAAGGCACAGCAGTGGTGCAAATGAGTTTTCCAGAGCAACCC
CAAATCCCCAGGAGCTGTTGATCCTTTAGGTATCTTTCCACAGCCAGGATTCTTGCCTGGAGCTGCTTGA
TGCCCCAGACTGTGAGTTGCAACAGATGCTGTTGCGCCTCAATAGCCCTCAGCAAATTGTTCTGCTGCTG
CACTATACCAGACAATAATTGTCTGGCCTGTACCGTCAGCGTCATTGACGCTGCGCCCATAGTGCTTCCT
GCTGCTCCCAAGAACCCAAGGAACAAAGCTCCTATTCCCACTGCTCTTTTTTCTCTCTGCACCACTCTTC
TCTTTGCCTTGGTGGGTGCTACTCCTAATGGTTCAATTTTTACTACTTTATATTTATATAATTCACTTCT
CCAATTGTCCCTCATATCTCCTCCTCCAGGTCTGAAGATCAGCGGCCGGCCGCTTGCTGTGCGGTGGTCT
TACTTTTGTTTTGCTCTTCCTCTATCTTGTCTAAAGCTTCCTTGGTGTCTTTTATCTCTATCCTTTGATG
CACACAATAGAGGGTTGCTACTGTATTATATAATGATCTAAGTTCTTCTGATCCTGTCTGAAGGGATGGT
TGTAGCTGTCCCAGTATTTGTCTACAGCCTTCTGATGTTTCTAACAGGCCAGGATTAACTGCGAATCGTT
CTAGCTCCCTGCTTGCCCATACTATATGTTTTAATTTATATTTTTTCTTTCCCCCTGGCCTTAACCGAAT
TTTTTCCCATCGCGATCTAATTCTCCCCCGCTTAATACTGACGCTCTCGCACCCATCTCTCTCCTTCTAG
CCTCCGCTAGTCAAAATTTTTGGCGTACTCACCAGTCGCCGCCCCTCGCCTCTTGCCGTGCGCGCTTCAG
CAAGCCGAGTCCTGCGTCGAGAGAGCTCCTCTGGTTTCCCTTTCGCTTTCAAGTCCCTGTTCGGGCGCCA
CTGCTAGAGATTTTCCACACTGACTAAAAGGGTCTGAGGGATCTCTAGTTACCAGAGTCACACAACAGAC
GGGCACACACTACTTGAAGCACTCAAGGCAAGCTTTATTGAGGCTTAAGCAGTGGGTTCCCTAGTTAGCC
AGAGAGCTCCCAGGCTCAGATCTGGTCTAACCAGAGAGACCCAGTACAGGCAAAAAGCAGCTGCTTATAT
GCAGGATCTGAGGGCTCGCCACTCCCCAGTCCCGCCCAGGCCACGCCTCCCTGGAAAGTCCCCAGCGGAA
AGTCCCTTGTAGCAAGCTCGATATCAGCAGTTCTTGAAGTACTCCGGATGCAGCTCTCGGGCCACGTGAT
GAAATGCTAGGCGGCTGTCAAACCTCCACTCTAACACTTCTCTCTCCGGGTCATCCATCCCATGCAGGCT
CACAGGGTGTAACAAGCTGGTGTTCTCTCCTTTATTGGCCTCTTCTACCTTATCTGGCTCAACTGGTACT
AGCTTGTAGCACCATCCAAAGGTCAGTGGATATCTGACCCCTGGCCCTGGTGTGTAGTTCTGCTAATCAG
GGAAGTAGCCTTGTGTGTGGTAGATCCACAGATCAAGGATATCTTGTCTTCTTTGGGAGTGAATTAGCCC
TTCCAACTACTAAGTTTGTAGTACATATTTAACAAATACAATTTCTTTAAAATGAAAATAATTCAGAGGA
ATCACAGGTTTAGAGTAAATGAAACCACAGGTAATTGGCAGTGGTAATAGGGTATGGGGTGGGAAGTTTG
GGATGATTTTGGTTAGCTTGAGTTATCCAGTTGATCCAGACATGATAAGATACATTGATGAGTTTGGACA
AACCACAACTAGAATGCAGTGAAAAAAATGCTTTATTTGTGAAATTTGTGATGCTATTGCTTTATTTGTA
ACCATTATAAGCTGCAATAAACAAGTTGATCTCCCGATCCGTCGACGTCAGGTGGCACTTTTCGGGGAAA
TGTGCGCGGAACCCCTATTTGTTTATTTTTCTAAATACATTCAAATATGTATCCGCTCATGAGACAATAA
CCCTGATAAATGCTTCAATAATATTGAAAAAGGAAGAGTATGAGTATTCAACATTTCCGTGTCGCCCTTA
TTCCCTTTTTTGCGGCATTTTGCCTTCCTGTTTTTGCTCACCCAGAAACGCTGGTGAAAGTAAAAGATGC
TGAAGATCAGTTGGGTGCACGAGTGGGTTACATCGAACTGGATCTCAACAGCGGTAAGATCCTTGAGAGT
TTTCGCCCCGAAGAACGTTTTCCAATGATGAGCACTTTTAAAGTTCTGCTATGTGGCGCGGTATTATCCC
GTATTGACGCCGGGCAAGAGCAACTCGGTCGCCGCATACACTATTCTCAGAATGACTTGGTTGAGTACTC
ACCAGTCACAGAAAAGCATCTTACGGATGGCATGACAGTAAGAGAATTATGCAGTGCTGCCATAACCATG
AGTGATAACACTGCGGCCAACTTACTTCTGACAACGATCGGAGGACCGAAGGAGCTAACCGCTTTTTTGC
ACAACATGGGGGATCATGTAACTCGCCTTGATCGTTGGGAACCGGAGCTGAATGAAGCCATACCAAACGA
CGAGCGTGACACCACGATGCCTGTAGCAATGGCAACAACGTTGCGCAAACTATTAACTGGCGAACTACTT
ACTCTAGCTTCCCGGCAACAATTAATAGACTGGATGGAGGCGGATAAAGTTGCAGGACCACTTCTGCGCT
CGGCCCTTCCGGCTGGCTGGTTTATTGCTGATAAATCTGGAGCCGGTGAGCGTGGGTCTCGCGGTATCAT
TGCAGCACTGGGGCCAGATGGTAAGCCCTCCCGTATCGTAGTTATCTACACGACGGGGAGTCAGGCAACT
ATGGATGAACGAAATAGACAGATCGCTGAGATAGGTGCCTCACTGATTAAGCATTGGTAACTGTCAGACC
AAGTTTACTCATATATACTTTAGATTGATTTAAAACTTCATTTTTAATTTAAAAGGATCTAGGTGAAGAT
CCTTTTTGATAATCTCATGACCAAAATCCCTTAACGTGAGTTTTCGTTCCACTGAGCGTCAGACCCCGTA
GAAAAGATCAAAGGATCTTC
